Addgene plasmid #122364: pTV-Dnmt3b-tdiRFP670-PEST
Purpose: Targeting vector for mouse Dnmt3b to insert 2A-tdiRFP670-PEST into immediately upstream of stop codon.
Depositing lab: Hiroshi Ochiai. Depositing organization: Hiroshima University. Publication: Genome-wide kinetic properties of transcriptional bursting in mouse embryonic stem cells. Ochiai H, Hayashi T, Umeda M, Yoshimura M, Harada A, Shimizu Y, Nakano K, Saitoh N, Liu Z, Yamamoto T, Okamura T, Ohkawa Y, Kimura H, Nikaido I. Sci Adv. 2020 Jun 17;6(25):eaaz6699. doi: 10.1126/sciadv.aaz6699. eCollection 2020 Jun. PubMed 32596448.
Backbone
  Vector backbone: pBSK
  Backbone size w/o insert (bp): 2850
  Total vector size (bp): 7300
  Vector type: Mouse Targeting
Growth in bacteria
  Bacterial resistance: Ampicillin, 100 μg/mL
  Growth temperature: 37°C
  Growth strain: DH5alpha
  Copy number: High Copy
Gene/Insert
  Gene/Insert name: 2A-tdiRFP-PEST with homology arms for Dnmt3b
  Species: Synthetic
  Insert size (bp): 4450
  Cloning method: Gibson Cloning
  Sequencing primers: 5′ M13-fwr; 3′ M13-rev
Terms and licenses: Academic/Nonprofit Terms; Industry Terms: Not Available to Industry
How to cite: pTV-Dnmt3b-tdiRFP670-PEST was a gift from Hiroshi Ochiai (Addgene plasmid # 122364 ; http://n2t.net/addgene:122364 ; RRID:Addgene_122364)
