[The description below was written by a language model from this plasmid's Addgene catalogue record and pLannotate feature annotations shown in this document.]
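Description:
pTV-Dnmt3b-tdiRFP670-PEST is a mouse gene-targeting (homologous recombination donor) plasmid of about 7.3 kb built on the pBluescript-type pBSK backbone. It replicates in E. coli from a high-copy ColE1/pUC origin and is selected with ampicillin through the AmpR (β-lactamase) cassette. The backbone also carries an f1 phage origin, lacZα and lac promoter/operator remnants, and T7 and T3 promoters flanking the cloning site. The roughly 4.45 kb insert was assembled by Gibson cloning.

The payload is a knock-in cassette designed to be inserted immediately upstream of the stop codon of mouse Dnmt3b, flanked by Dnmt3b homology arms. The arms are largely unannotated in the feature tables. A short hit labelled Dnmt3c just upstream of the cassette most likely reflects the homologous C-terminal coding sequence of Dnmt3b, and a small "chicken β-actin promoter" fragment within the left arm region appears to be an incidental match. According to the record, a 2A peptide links the endogenous coding sequence to the reporter, so that the reporter is translated from the Dnmt3b transcript as a separate protein. The 2A itself is not annotated. The reporter is a tandem dimer of the near-infrared, biliverdin-dependent fluorescent protein iRFP670, two copies joined by a short linker, fused to a PEST degradation sequence from mouse ornithine decarboxylase that shortens its half-life. A loxP site lies before the reporter and a minimal FRT site after it; their intended role is not stated. No mammalian selection marker is annotated. The associated work concerns transcriptional bursting kinetics in mouse embryonic stem cells, consistent with use as a destabilised reporter of endogenous Dnmt3b expression. The two sequence records, depositor and sequencing-derived, give essentially identical annotations.
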