Features (pLannotate 1.2.2; 21 found; start..end, strand, type, name):
     30..458     -  rep_origin     f1 ori (sequence partly withheld): f1 bacteriophage origin of replication; arrow indicates direction of (+) strand synthesis
    463..618     -  CDS            lacZα (fragment): LacZα fragment of β-galactosidase; lacZ fragment
    626..644     +  promoter       T7 promoter: promoter for bacteriophage T7 RNA polymerase
    653..673     -  misc_feature   MCS (fragment): pBluescript multiple cloning site
   1087..1110    -  promoter       chicken β-actin promoter (fragment): No description available
   1624..1764    +  CDS            Dnmt3c (fragment): DNM3C_MOUSE - Also known as Gm14490 From Mus musculus (Mouse).
   1819..1852    +  protein_bind   loxP: Cre-mediated recombination occurs in the 8-bp core sequence (GCATACAT). Cre recombinase
   1888..2820    +  CDS            iRFP670: iRFP670 is a basic (constitutively fluorescent) near ir fluorescent protein published in 2013, derived from Rhodopseudomonas palustris CGA009. It has low acid sensitivity. It requires the cofactor biliverdin for fluorescence.
   2821..2898    +  CDS            TDsmURFP (fragment): TDsmURFP is a basic (constitutively fluorescent) near ir fluorescent protein published in 2016, derived from Trichodesmium erythraeum IMS101. It requires the cofactor biliverdin for fluorescence.
   2890..3822    +  CDS            iRFP670: iRFP670 is a basic (constitutively fluorescent) near ir fluorescent protein published in 2013, derived from Rhodopseudomonas palustris CGA009. It has low acid sensitivity. It requires the cofactor biliverdin for fluorescence.
   3844..3963    +  CDS            hPEST: PEST degradation sequence from mouse ornithine decarboxylase human codon-optimized
   3966..3999    +  protein_bind   FRT (minimal): supports FLP-mediated excision but not integration (Turan and Bode, 2011) FLP recombinase from the Saccharomyces cerevisiae 2μ plasmid
   5076..5099    -  misc_feature   MCS (fragment): pBluescript multiple cloning site
   5112..5130    -  promoter       T3 promoter: promoter for bacteriophage T3 RNA polymerase
   5175..5191    -  protein_bind   lac operator: The lac repressor binds to the lac operator to inhibit transcription in E. coli. This inhibition can be relieved by adding lactose or isopropyl-β-D-thiogalactopyranoside (IPTG). lac repressor encoded by lacI
   5199..5229    -  promoter       lac promoter: promoter for the E. coli lac operon
   5244..5265    -  protein_bind   CAP binding site: CAP binding activates transcription in the presence of cAMP. E. coli catabolite activator protein
   5278..5370    -  CDS            lacI (fragment): lac repressor; lacI; The lac repressor binds to the lac operator to inhibit transcription in E. coli. This inhibition can be relieved by adding lactose or isopropyl-β-D-thiogalactopyranoside (IPTG).
   5553..6141    -  rep_origin     ori: high-copy-number ColE1/pMB1/pBR322/pUC origin of replication
   6312..7172    -  CDS            AmpR: β-lactamase; bla; confers resistance to ampicillin, carbenicillin, and related antibiotics
   7173..7277    -  promoter       AmpR promoter: bla
>Addgene plasmid #122364 | pTV-Dnmt3b-tdiRFP670-PEST | depositor full sequence | sequence record 233453 | pTV-Dnmt3b-tdiRFP670-PEST sequence 7300 bps
CTAAATTGTAAGCGTTAATATTTTGTTAAAATTCGCGTTAAATTTTTGTTAAATCAGCTCATTTTTTAAC
CAATAGGCCGAAATCGGCAAAATCCCTTATAAATCAAAAGAATAGACCGAGATAGGGT
[37 nt withheld, positions 129-165]
AAAGAACGTGGACTCCAACGTCAAAGG
[49 nt withheld, positions 193-241]
T
[91 nt withheld, positions 243-333]
G
[124 nt withheld, positions 335-458]
CCCATTCGCCATTCAGGCTGCGCAACTGTTGGGAAGGGCGATCGGTGCGGGCCTCTTCGCTATTACGCCA
GCTGGCGAAAGGGGGATGTGCTGCAAGGCGATTAAGTTGGGTAACGCCAGGGTTTTCCCAGTCACGACGT
TGTAAAACGACGGCCAGTGAGCGCGCGTAATACGACTCACTATAGGGCGAATTGGGTACCGGGCCCCCCC
TCGAGTGACAATCTTAGGTTCCTCTTCTACAAAGGTCCCTGAGCCTTGGGGCTGTATAAGTTGTAATTCG
TAGGATTCTGTCATATGTCCATGTTGTAGGCTGTCCTGGGATTTGAGTGTTTCTCAGATATTGATTGGTA
CTGTGTAGATCCCGGGAATAGCAAGGCCTGCGCGCTTGAGGTGTCTGCACGGTACAGGTGACTCCAGAGC
TGGTGTCATCCTGTGATACCTGGGAACAGCGGGTCAGGTTTTCTTTGTCTCTGGGATTAGTTTTCTCTGA
TATTTTAAACAGAAACACAGAGAGAGACTTGTGTATATGTGTTTTGTGTATCTGAATGTGTTTGACAATG
TGTGTGTGTGTGTCTGAGTGTGTGTGTACATGTGTTCAGGTGGCTACAGAAGAACTGGTATATGTGACCC
CCCCGCCCCGCCCCGCCCCGCCCCATGTATTTGTCATTGAAAATGTCACCTTTTCTTCCTTAGCAAACAA
ATTGCTTCACTCTTATGCTTTGAAGCCAAATACATTGTGTCTTCCGGCTAAGTGGCTTTCACTCACAAGC
CAGTCCATACCATGCATTTAGCAATAGTTCTGGATATGTCTTCTGGCTGATTGGCAATCCTTCATGGGTT
AATTCATGCTAGGTGTCTAAGGGTCCTAGCATGTAAGGACCAGGAGCACAGCCCACTGTGATACATAGTA
TCAGTTCCCTGTCAGCTGTCAGCAAGTGTTTGGAGAAAGCAGTGGGACTGGTAGTCTGGAAGGTTCCTTT
GAGCCCAATAGTCCTGTCAGAAGGCATGGGGAAGGGTAGAGACATGGGGCAGATACAGTGGGCGTGTGGG
GGGTGGGGGCTGGGGGCTGGTGGCTTTCCCAGACCTGGAACTCCAGAACACAGCTGTTGTTGGTGTCTTA
GAGACATGGACCTTTCTAACCTCACATCTTTTCTCTCTATACTCCAGGATCTTCGGCTTCCCTGCTCACT
ACACGGACGTGTCCAACATGGGCCGCGGCGCCCGTCAGAAGCTGCTGGGCAGGTCCTGGAGTGTACCGGT
CATCAGACACCTGTTTGCCCCCTTGAAGGACTACTTTGCCTGTGAAGAGGGAAGAGGTAGCCTGCTAACT
TGCGGGGACGTAGAGGAAAATCCTGGTCCCATAACTTCGTATAGCATACATTATACGAAGTTATCAATGG
GCCCAAAAAAGAAAAGAAAAGTTGAATTCATGGCCAGAAAAGTGGACCTGACCAGTTGTGACCGAGAGCC
GATACACATTCCTGGCTCTATCCAGCCATGTGGGTGTTTGCTGGCCTGCGATGCCCAGGCAGTCAGGATT
ACTCGAATTACCGAAAATGCGGGTGCCTTCTTTGGCCGTGAAACGCCCCGTGTCGGCGAACTCTTAGCCG
ATTATTTCGGAGAAACCGAGGCTCACGCACTTAGGAACGCACTGGCGCAATCAAGCGATCCCAAACGCCC
TGCTCTCATCTTTGGGTGGAGAGATGGACTGACAGGCCGTACTTTCGACATAAGCCTTCACCGGCATGAC
GGAACCAGTATAATTGAGTTTGAACCGGCCGCCGCTGAGCAAGCAGACAACCCCCTTCGCCTGACCAGAC
AAATTATCGCCCGCACTAAGGAGCTGAAATCGCTGGAAGAAATGGCCGCTCGTGTTCCCAGGTATCTTCA
GGCAATGCTGGGTTATCATAGGGTAATGCTCTACAGATTCGCCGACGATGGCTCTGGTATGGTAATAGGG
GAGGCCAAGCGATCCGACCTGGAGTCTTTTCTGGGGCAGCATTTCCCCGCATCTCTAGTACCCCAGCAGG
CAAGGCTTTTGTACCTCAAGAATGCCATCCGCGTGGTATCGGACTCCCGCGGTATTAGTAGCAGGATCGT
TCCAGAACACGACGCCTCTGGAGCTGCGCTGGATCTGTCTTTCGCTCACCTCCGATCTATCAGCCCTTGT
CATTTAGAGTTTCTGCGAAATATGGGGGTCAGCGCAAGTATGTCCCTGAGCATAATAATCGATGGAACAC
TATGGGGCCTAATAATTTGCCATCATTACGAACCTAGAGCAGTACCAATGGCACAGCGAGTGGCCGCCGA
AATGTTCGCCGATTTTTTGTCTCTTCATTTTACTGCCGCTCACCATCAGCGCGGCCACGGGACTGGCTCG
ACAGGTTCTGGCAGTAGTGGGACTGCTTCATCAGAAGATAATAACATGGCCATGGCCAGAAAAGTGGACC
TGACCAGTTGTGACCGAGAGCCGATACACATTCCTGGCTCTATCCAGCCATGTGGGTGTTTGCTGGCCTG
CGATGCCCAGGCAGTCAGGATTACTCGAATTACCGAAAATGCGGGTGCCTTCTTTGGCCGTGAAACGCCC
CGTGTCGGCGAACTCTTAGCCGATTATTTCGGAGAAACCGAGGCTCACGCACTTAGGAACGCACTGGCGC
AATCAAGCGATCCCAAACGCCCTGCTCTCATCTTTGGGTGGAGAGATGGACTGACAGGCCGTACTTTCGA
CATAAGCCTTCACCGGCATGACGGAACCAGTATAATTGAGTTTGAACCGGCCGCCGCTGAGCAAGCAGAC
AACCCCCTTCGCCTGACCAGACAAATTATCGCCCGCACTAAGGAGCTGAAATCGCTGGAAGAAATGGCCG
CTCGTGTTCCCAGGTATCTTCAGGCAATGCTGGGTTATCATAGGGTAATGCTCTACAGATTCGCCGACGA
TGGCTCTGGTATGGTAATAGGGGAGGCCAAGCGATCCGACCTGGAGTCTTTTCTGGGGCAGCATTTCCCC
GCATCTCTAGTACCCCAGCAGGCAAGGCTTTTGTACCTCAAGAATGCCATCCGCGTGGTATCGGACTCCC
GCGGTATTAGTAGCAGGATCGTTCCAGAACACGACGCCTCTGGAGCTGCGCTGGATCTGTCTTTCGCTCA
CCTCCGATCTATCAGCCCTTGTCATTTAGAGTTTCTGCGAAATATGGGGGTCAGCGCAAGTATGTCCCTG
AGCATAATAATCGATGGAACACTATGGGGCCTAATAATTTGCCATCATTACGAACCTAGAGCAGTACCAA
TGGCACAGCGAGTGGCCGCCGAAATGTTCGCCGATTTTTTGTCTCTTCATTTTACTGCCGCTCACCATCA
GCGCGGATCCGCGTTTAAACTCGAGTCTCACGGCTTCCCTCCCGAGGTGGAGGAGCAGGCCGCCGGCACC
CTGCCCATGAGCTGCGCCCAGGAGAGCGGCATGGATAGACACCCTGCTGCTTGCGCCAGCGCCAGGATCA
ACGTCTTGAAGTTCCTATTCTCTAGAAAGTATAGGAACTTCTAGTAGTTCTACCCAGGACTGGGGAGCTC
TCGGTCAGAGCCAGTGCCCAGAGTCACCCCTCCCTGAAGGCACCTCACCTGTCCCCTTTTTAGCTCACCT
GTGTGGGGCCTCACATCACTGTACCTCAGCTTTCTCCTGCTCAGTGGGAGCAGAGCCTCCTGGCCCTTGC
AGGGGAGCCCCGGTGCTCCCTCCGTGTGCACAGCTCAGACCTGGCTGCTTAGAGTAGCCCGGCATGGTGC
TCATGTTCTCTTACCCTGAAACTTTAAAACTTGAAGTAGGTAGTAAGATGGCTTTCTTTTACCCTCCTGA
GTTTATCACTCAGAAGTGATGGCTAAGATACCAAAAAAACAAACAAAAACAGAAACAAAAAACAAAAAAA
AAACCTCAACAGCTCTCTTAGTACTCAGGTTCATGCTGCAAAATCACTTGAGATTTTGTTTTTAAGTAAC
CCGTGCTCCACATTTGCTGGAGGATGCTATTGTGAATGTGGGCTCAGATGAGCAAGGTCAAGGGGCCAAA
AAAAATTCCCCCTCTCCCCCCAGGAGTATTTGAAGATGATGTTTATGGTTTAAGTCTTCCTGGCACCTTC
CCCTTGCTTTGGTACAAGGGCTGAAGTCCTGTTGGTCTTGTAGCATTTCCCAGGATGATGATGTCAGCAG
GGATGACATCATCACCTTTAGGGCTTTTCCCTGGCAGGGGCCCATGTGGCTAGTCCTCACGAAGACTGGA
GTAGAATGTTTGGAGCTCAGGAAGGGTGGGTGGAGTGGCCCTCTTCCAGGTGTGAGGGATACGAAGGAGG
AAGCTTAGGGAAATCCATTCCCCACTCCCTCTTGCCAAATGAGGGGCCCAGTCCCCAACAGCTCAGGTCC
CCAGAACCCCCTAGTTCCTCATGAGAAGCTAGGACCAGAAGCACATCGTTCCCCTTATCTGAGCAGTGTT
TGGGGAACTACAGTGAAAACCTTCTGGAGATGTTAAAAGCTTTTTACCCCACGATAGATTGTGTTTTTAA
GGGGTGCTTTTTTTAGGGGCATCACTGGAGATAAGAAAGCTGCATTTCAGAAATGCCATCGTAATGGGCG
GCCGCCACCGCGGTGGAGCTCCAGCTTTTGTTCCCTTTAGTGAGGGTTAATTGCGCGCTTGGCGTAATCA
TGGTCATAGCTGTTTCCTGTGTGAAATTGTTATCCGCTCACAATTCCACACAACATACGAGCCGGAAGCA
TAAAGTGTAAAGCCTGGGGTGCCTAATGAGTGAGCTAACTCACATTAATTGCGTTGCGCTCACTGCCCGC
TTTCCAGTCGGGAAACCTGTCGTGCCAGCTGCATTAATGAATCGGCCAACGCGCGGGGAGAGGCGGTTTG
CGTATTGGGCGCTCTTCCGCTTCCTCGCTCACTGACTCGCTGCGCTCGGTCGTTCGGCTGCGGCGAGCGG
TATCAGCTCACTCAAAGGCGGTAATACGGTTATCCACAGAATCAGGGGATAACGCAGGAAAGAACATGTG
AGCAAAAGGCCAGCAAAAGGCCAGGAACCGTAAAAAGGCCGCGTTGCTGGCGTTTTTCCATAGGCTCCGC
CCCCCTGACGAGCATCACAAAAATCGACGCTCAAGTCAGAGGTGGCGAAACCCGACAGGACTATAAAGAT
ACCAGGCGTTTCCCCCTGGAAGCTCCCTCGTGCGCTCTCCTGTTCCGACCCTGCCGCTTACCGGATACCT
GTCCGCCTTTCTCCCTTCGGGAAGCGTGGCGCTTTCTCATAGCTCACGCTGTAGGTATCTCAGTTCGGTG
TAGGTCGTTCGCTCCAAGCTGGGCTGTGTGCACGAACCCCCCGTTCAGCCCGACCGCTGCGCCTTATCCG
GTAACTATCGTCTTGAGTCCAACCCGGTAAGACACGACTTATCGCCACTGGCAGCAGCCACTGGTAACAG
GATTAGCAGAGCGAGGTATGTAGGCGGTGCTACAGAGTTCTTGAAGTGGTGGCCTAACTACGGCTACACT
AGAAGGACAGTATTTGGTATCTGCGCTCTGCTGAAGCCAGTTACCTTCGGAAAAAGAGTTGGTAGCTCTT
GATCCGGCAAACAAACCACCGCTGGTAGCGGTGGTTTTTTTGTTTGCAAGCAGCAGATTACGCGCAGAAA
AAAAGGATCTCAAGAAGATCCTTTGATCTTTTCTACGGGGTCTGACGCTCAGTGGAACGAAAACTCACGT
TAAGGGATTTTGGTCATGAGATTATCAAAAAGGATCTTCACCTAGATCCTTTTAAATTAAAAATGAAGTT
TTAAATCAATCTAAAGTATATATGAGTAAACTTGGTCTGACAGTTACCAATGCTTAATCAGTGAGGCACC
TATCTCAGCGATCTGTCTATTTCGTTCATCCATAGTTGCCTGACTCCCCGTCGTGTAGATAACTACGATA
CGGGAGGGCTTACCATCTGGCCCCAGTGCTGCAATGATACCGCGGCTGCCACGCTCACCGGCTCCAGATT
TATCAGCAATAAACCAGCCAGCCGGAAGGGCCGAGCGCAGAAGTGGTCCTGCAACTTTATCCGCCTCCAT
CCAGTCTATTAATTGTTGCCGGGAAGCTAGAGTAAGTAGTTCGCCAGTTAATAGTTTGCGCAACGTTGTT
GCCATTGCTACAGGCATCGTGGTGTCACGCTCGTCGTTTGGTATGGCTTCATTCAGCTCCGGTTCCCAAC
GATCAAGGCGAGTTACATGATCCCCCATGTTGTGCAAAAAAGCGGTTAGCTCCTTCGGTCCTCCGATCGT
TGTCAGAAGTAAGTTGGCCGCAGTGTTATCACTCATGGTTATGGCAGCACTGCATAATTCTCTTACTGTC
ATGCCATCCGTAAGATGCTTTTCTGTGACTGGTGAGTACTCAACCAAGTCATTCTGAGAATAGTGTATGC
GGCGACCGAGTTGCTCTTGCCCGGCGTCAATACGGGATAATACCGCGCCACATAGCAGAACTTTAAAAGT
GCTCATCATTGGAAAACGTTCTTCGGGGCGAAAACTCTCAAGGATCTTACCGCTGTTGAGATCCAGTTCG
ATGTAACCCACTCGTGCACCCAACTGATCTTCAGCATCTTTTACTTTCACCAGCGTTTCTGGGTGAGCAA
AAACAGGAAGGCAAAATGCCGCAAAAAAGGGAATAAGGGCGACACGGAAATGTTGAATACTCATACTCTT
CCTTTTTCAATATTATTGAAGCATTTATCAGGGTTATTGTCTCATGAGCGGATACATATTTGAATGTATT
TAGAAAAATAAACAAATAGGGGTTCCGCGCACATTTCCCCGAAAAGTGCCAC
