Features (pLannotate 1.2.2; 21 found; start..end, strand, type, name):
     30..458     -  rep_origin     f1 ori (sequence partly withheld): f1 bacteriophage origin of replication; arrow indicates direction of (+) strand synthesis
    463..618     -  CDS            lacZα (fragment): LacZα fragment of β-galactosidase; lacZ fragment
    626..644     +  promoter       T7 promoter: promoter for bacteriophage T7 RNA polymerase
    653..673     -  misc_feature   MCS (fragment): pBluescript multiple cloning site
   1085..1108    -  promoter       chicken β-actin promoter (fragment): No description available
   1622..1762    +  CDS            Dnmt3c (fragment): DNM3C_MOUSE - Also known as Gm14490 From Mus musculus (Mouse).
   1817..1850    +  protein_bind   loxP: Cre-mediated recombination occurs in the 8-bp core sequence (GCATACAT). Cre recombinase
   1886..2818    +  CDS            iRFP670: iRFP670 is a basic (constitutively fluorescent) near ir fluorescent protein published in 2013, derived from Rhodopseudomonas palustris CGA009. It has low acid sensitivity. It requires the cofactor biliverdin for fluorescence.
   2819..2896    +  CDS            TDsmURFP (fragment): TDsmURFP is a basic (constitutively fluorescent) near ir fluorescent protein published in 2016, derived from Trichodesmium erythraeum IMS101. It requires the cofactor biliverdin for fluorescence.
   2888..3820    +  CDS            iRFP670: iRFP670 is a basic (constitutively fluorescent) near ir fluorescent protein published in 2013, derived from Rhodopseudomonas palustris CGA009. It has low acid sensitivity. It requires the cofactor biliverdin for fluorescence.
   3842..3961    +  CDS            hPEST: PEST degradation sequence from mouse ornithine decarboxylase human codon-optimized
   3964..3997    +  protein_bind   FRT (minimal): supports FLP-mediated excision but not integration (Turan and Bode, 2011) FLP recombinase from the Saccharomyces cerevisiae 2μ plasmid
   5075..5098    -  misc_feature   MCS (fragment): pBluescript multiple cloning site
   5111..5129    -  promoter       T3 promoter: promoter for bacteriophage T3 RNA polymerase
   5174..5190    -  protein_bind   lac operator: The lac repressor binds to the lac operator to inhibit transcription in E. coli. This inhibition can be relieved by adding lactose or isopropyl-β-D-thiogalactopyranoside (IPTG). lac repressor encoded by lacI
   5198..5228    -  promoter       lac promoter: promoter for the E. coli lac operon
   5243..5264    -  protein_bind   CAP binding site: CAP binding activates transcription in the presence of cAMP. E. coli catabolite activator protein
   5277..5369    -  CDS            lacI (fragment): lac repressor; lacI; The lac repressor binds to the lac operator to inhibit transcription in E. coli. This inhibition can be relieved by adding lactose or isopropyl-β-D-thiogalactopyranoside (IPTG).
   5552..6140    -  rep_origin     ori: high-copy-number ColE1/pMB1/pBR322/pUC origin of replication
   6311..7171    -  CDS            AmpR: β-lactamase; bla; confers resistance to ampicillin, carbenicillin, and related antibiotics
   7172..7275    -  promoter       AmpR promoter: bla
>Addgene plasmid #122364 | pTV-Dnmt3b-tdiRFP670-PEST | addgene full sequence | sequence record 238904 | Addgene NGS Result
CTAAATTGTAAGCGTTAATATTTTGTTAAAATTCGCGTTAAATTTTTGTTAAATCAGCTCATTTTTTAAC
CAATAGGCCGAAATCGGCAAAATCCCTTATAAATCAAAAGAATAGACCGAGATAGGGT
[37 nt withheld, positions 129-165]
AAAGAACGTGGACTCCAACGTCAAAGG
[49 nt withheld, positions 193-241]
T
[91 nt withheld, positions 243-333]
G
[124 nt withheld, positions 335-458]
CCCATTCGCCATTCAGGCTGCGCAACTGTTGGGAAGGGCGATCGGTGCGGGCCTCTTCGCTATTACGCCA
GCTGGCGAAAGGGGGATGTGCTGCAAGGCGATTAAGTTGGGTAACGCCAGGGTTTTCCCAGTCACGACGT
TGTAAAACGACGGCCAGTGAGCGCGCGTAATACGACTCACTATAGGGCGAATTGGGTACCGGGCCCCCCC
TCGAGTGACAATCTTAGGTTCCTCTTCTACAAAGGTCCCTGAGCCTTGGGGCTGTATAAGTTGTAATTCG
TAGGATTCTGTCATATGTCCATGTTGTAGGCTGTCCTGGGATTTGAGTGTTTCTCAGATATTGATTGGTA
CTGTGTAGATCCCGGGAATAGCAAGGCCTGCGCGCTTGAGGTGTCTGCACGGTACAGGTGACTCCAGAGC
TGGTGTCATCCTGTGATACCTGGGAACAGCGGGTCAGGTTTTCTTTGTCTCTGGGATTAGTTTTCTCTGA
TATTTTAAACAGAAACACAGAGAGAGACTTGTGTATATGTGTTTTGTGTATCTGAATGTGTTTGACAATG
TGTGTGTGTGTCTGAGTGTGTGTGTACATGTGTTCAGGTGGCTACAGAAGAACTGGTATATGTGACCCCC
CCGCCCCGCCCCGCCCCGCCCCATGTATTTGTCATTGAAAATGTCACCTTTTCTTCCTTAGCAAACAAAT
TGCTTCACTCTTATGCTTTGAAGCCAAATACATTGTGTCTTCCGGCTAAGTGGCTTTCACTCACAAGCCA
GTCCATACCATGCATTTAGCAATAGTTCTGGATATGTCTTCTGGCTGATTGGCAATCCTTCATGGGTTAA
TTCATGCTAGGTGTCTAAGGGTCCTAGCATGTAAGGACCAGGAGCACAGCCCACTGTGATACATAGTATC
AGTTCCCTGTCAGCTGTCAGCAAATGTTTGGAGAAAGCAGTGGGACTGGTAGTCTGGAAGGTTCCTTTGA
GCCCAATAGTCCTGTCAGAAGGCATGGGGAAGGGTAGAGACATGGGGCAGATACAGTGGGCGTGTGGGGG
GTGGGGGCTGGGGGCTGGTGGCTTTCCCAGACCTGGAACTCCAGAACACAGCTGTTGTTGGTGTCTTAGA
GACATGGACCTTTCTAACCTCACATCTTTTCTCTCTATACTCCAGGATCTTCGGCTTCCCTGCTCACTAC
ACGGACGTGTCCAACATGGGCCGCGGCGCCCGTCAGAAGCTGCTGGGCAGGTCCTGGAGTGTACCGGTCA
TCAGACACCTGTTTGCCCCCTTGAAGGACTACTTTGCCTGTGAAGAGGGAAGAGGTAGCCTGCTAACTTG
CGGGGACGTAGAGGAAAATCCTGGTCCCATAACTTCGTATAGCATACATTATACGAAGTTATCAATGGGC
CCAAAAAAGAAAAGAAAAGTTGAATTCATGGCCAGAAAAGTGGACCTGACCAGTTGTGACCGAGAGCCGA
TACACATTCCTGGCTCTATCCAGCCATGTGGGTGTTTGCTGGCCTGCGATGCCCAGGCAGTCAGGATTAC
TCGAATTACCGAAAATGCGGGTGCCTTCTTTGGCCGTGAAACGCCCCGTGTCGGCGAACTCTTAGCCGAT
TATTTCGGAGAAACCGAGGCTCACGCACTTAGGAACGCACTGGCGCAATCAAGCGATCCCAAACGCCCTG
CTCTCATCTTTGGGTGGAGAGATGGACTGACAGGCCGTACTTTCGACATAAGCCTTCACCGGCATGACGG
AACCAGTATAATTGAGTTTGAACCGGCCGCCGCTGAGCAAGCAGACAACCCCCTTCGCCTGACCAGACAA
ATTATCGCCCGCACTAAGGAGCTGAAATCGCTGGAAGAAATGGCCGCTCGTGTTCCCAGGTATCTTCAGG
CAATGCTGGGTTATCATAGGGTAATGCTCTACAGATTCGCCGACGATGGCTCTGGTATGGTAATAGGGGA
GGCCAAGCGATCCGACCTGGAGTCTTTTCTGGGGCAGCATTTCCCCGCATCTCTAGTACCCCAGCAGGCA
AGGCTTTTGTACCTCAAGAATGCCATCCGCGTGGTATCGGACTCCCGCGGTATTAGTAGCAGGATCGTTC
CAGAACACGACGCCTCTGGAGCTGCGCTGGATCTGTCTTTCGCTCACCTCCGATCTATCAGCCCTTGTCA
TTTAGAGTTTCTGCGAAATATGGGGGTCAGCGCAAGTATGTCCCTGAGCATAATAATCGATGGAACACTA
TGGGGCCTAATAATTTGCCATCATTACGAACCTAGAGCAGTACCAATGGCACAGCGAGTGGCCGCCGAAA
TGTTCGCCGATTTTTTGTCTCTTCATTTTACTGCCGCTCACCATCAGCGCGGCCACGGGACTGGCTCGAC
AGGTTCTGGCAGTAGTGGGACTGCTTCATCAGAAAATAATAACATGGCCATGGCCAGAAAAGTGGACCTG
ACCAGTTGTGACCGAGAGCCGATACACATTCCTGGCTCTATCCAGCCATGTGGGTGTTTGCTGGCCTGCG
ATGCCCAGGCAGTCAGGATTACTCGAATTACCGAAAATGCGGGTGCCTTCTTTGGCCGTGAAACGCCCCG
TGTCGGCGAACTCTTAGCCGATTATTTCGGAGAAACCGAGGCTCACGCACTTAGGAACGCACTGGCGCAA
TCAAGCGATCCCAAACGCCCTGCTCTCATCTTTGGGTGGAGAGATGGACTGACAGGCCGTACTTTCGACA
TAAGCCTTCACCGGCATGACGGAACCAGTATAATTGAGTTTGAACCGGCCGCCGCTGAGCAAGCAGACAA
CCCCCTTCGCCTGACCAGACAAATTATCGCCCGCACTAAGGAGCTGAAATCGCTGGAAGAAATGGCCGCT
CGTGTTCCCAGGTATCTTCAGGCAATGCTGGGTTATCATAGGGTAATGCTCTACAGATTCGCCGACGATG
GCTCTGGTATGGTAATAGGGGAGGCCAAGCGATCCGACCTGGAGTCTTTTCTGGGGCAGCATTTCCCCGC
ATCTCTAGTACCCCAGCAGGCAAGGCTTTTGTACCTCAAGAATGCCATCCGCGTGGTATCGGACTCCCGC
GGTATTAGTAGCAGGATCGTTCCAGAACACGACGCCTCTGGAGCTGCGCTGGATCTGTCTTTCGCTCACC
TCCGATCTATCAGCCCTTGTCATTTAGAGTTTCTGCGAAATATGGGGGTCAGCGCAAGTATGTCCCTGAG
CATAATAATCGATGGAACACTATGGGGCCTAATAATTTGCCATCATTACGAACCTAGAGCAGTACCAATG
GCACAGCGAGTGGCCGCCGAAATGTTCGCCGATTTTTTGTCTCTTCATTTTACTGCCGCTCACCATCAGC
GCGGATCCGCGTTTAAACTCGAGTCTCACGGCTTCCCTCCCGAGGTGGAGGAGCAGGCCGCCGGCACCCT
GCCCATGAGCTGCGCCCAGGAGAGCGGCATGGATAGACACCCTGCTGCTTGCGCCAGCGCCAGGATCAAC
GTCTTGAAGTTCCTATTCTCTAGAAAGTATAGGAACTTCTAGTAGTTCTACCCAGGACTGGGGAGCTCTC
GGTCAGAGCCAGTGCCCAGAGTCACCCCTCCCTGAAGGCACCTCACCTGTCCCCTTTTTAGCTCACCTGT
GTGGGGCCTCACATCACTGTACCTCAGCTTTCTCCTGCTCAGTGGGAGCAGAGCCTCCTGGCCCTTGCAG
GGGAGCCCCGGTGCTCCCTCCGTGTGCACAGCTCAGACCTGGCTGCTTAGAGTAGCCCGGCATGGTGCTC
ATGTTCTCTTACCCTGAAACTTTAAAACTTGAAGTAGGTAGTAAGATGGCTTTCTTTTACCCTCCTGAGT
TTATCACTCAGAAGTGATGGCTAAGATACCAAAAAAACAAACAAAAACAGAAACAAAAAACAAAAAAAAA
AACCTCAACAGCTCTCTTAGTACTCAGGTTCATGCTGCAAAATCACTTGAGATTTTGTTTTTAAGTAACC
CGTGCTCCACATTTGCTGGAGGATGCTATTGTGAATGTGGGCTCAGATGAGCAAGGTCAAGGGGCCAAAA
AAAATTCCCCCTCTCCCCCCAGGAGTATTTGAAGATGATGTTTATGGTTTAAGTCTTCCTGGCACCTTCC
CCTTGCTTTGGTACAAGGGCTGAAGTCCTGTTGGTCTTGTAGCATTTCCCAGGATGATGATGTCAGCAGG
GATGACATCATCACCTTTAGGGCTTTTCCCTGGCAGGGGCCCATGTGGCTAGTCCTCACGAAGACTGGAG
TAGAATGTTTGGAGCTCAGGAAGGGTGGGTGGAGTGGCCCTCTTCCAGGTGTGAGGGATACGAAGGAGGA
AGCTTAGGGAAATCCATTCCCCACTCCCTCTTGCCAAATGAGGGGCCCAGTCCCCAACAGCTCAGGTCCC
CAGAACCCCCTAGTTCCTCATGAGAAGCTAGGACCAGAAGCACATCGTTCCCCTTATCTGAGCAGTGTTT
GGGGAACTACAGTGAAAACCTTCTGGAGATGTTAAAAGCTTTTTACCCCACGATAGATTGTGTTTTTAAG
GGGTGCTTTTTTTAGGGGCATCACTGGAGATAAGAAAGCTGCATTTCAGAAATGCCATCGTAATGGGCGG
CCGCCACCGCGGTGGAGCTCCAGCTTTTGTTCCCTTTAGTGAGGGTTAATTGCGCGCTTGGCGTAATCAT
GGTCATAGCTGTTTCCTGTGTGAAATTGTTATCCGCTCACAATTCCACACAACATACGAGCCGGAAGCAT
AAAGTGTAAAGCCTGGGGTGCCTAATGAGTGAGCTAACTCACATTAATTGCGTTGCGCTCACTGCCCGCT
TTCCAGTCGGGAAACCTGTCGTGCCAGCTGCATTAATGAATCGGCCAACGCGCGGGGAGAGGCGGTTTGC
GTATTGGGCGCTCTTCCGCTTCCTCGCTCACTGACTCGCTGCGCTCGGTCGTTCGGCTGCGGCGAGCGGT
ATCAGCTCACTCAAAGGCGGTAATACGGTTATCCACAGAATCAGGGGATAACGCAGGAAAGAACATGTGA
GCAAAAGGCCAGCAAAAGGCCAGGAACCGTAAAAAGGCCGCGTTGCTGGCGTTTTTCCATAGGCTCCGCC
CCCCTGACGAGCATCACAAAAATCGACGCTCAAGTCAGAGGTGGCGAAACCCGACAGGACTATAAAGATA
CCAGGCGTTTCCCCCTGGAAGCTCCCTCGTGCGCTCTCCTGTTCCGACCCTGCCGCTTACCGGATACCTG
TCCGCCTTTCTCCCTTCGGGAAGCGTGGCGCTTTCTCATAGCTCACGCTGTAGGTATCTCAGTTCGGTGT
AGGTCGTTCGCTCCAAGCTGGGCTGTGTGCACGAACCCCCCGTTCAGCCCGACCGCTGCGCCTTATCCGG
TAACTATCGTCTTGAGTCCAACCCGGTAAGACACGACTTATCGCCACTGGCAGCAGCCACTGGTAACAGG
ATTAGCAGAGCGAGGTATGTAGGCGGTGCTACAGAGTTCTTGAAGTGGTGGCCTAACTACGGCTACACTA
GAAGAACAGTATTTGGTATCTGCGCTCTGCTGAAGCCAGTTACCTTCGGAAAAAGAGTTGGTAGCTCTTG
ATCCGGCAAACAAACCACCGCTGGTAGCGGTGGTTTTTTTGTTTGCAAGCAGCAGATTACGCGCAGAAAA
AAAGGATCTCAAGAAGATCCTTTGATCTTTTCTACGGGGTCTGACGCTCAGTGGAACGAAAACTCACGTT
AAGGGATTTTGGTCATGAGATTATCAAAAAGGATCTTCACCTAGATCCTTTTAAATTAAAAATGAAGTTT
TAAATCAATCTAAAGTATATATGAGTAAACTTGGTCTGACAGTTACCAATGCTTAATCAGTGAGGCACCT
ATCTCAGCGATCTGTCTATTTCGTTCATCCATAGTTGCCTGACTCCCCGTCGTGTAGATAACTACGATAC
GGGAGGGCTTACCATCTGGCCCCAGTGCTGCAATGATACCGCGGCTGCCACGCTCACCGGCTCCAGATTT
ATCAGCAATAAACCAGCCAGCCGGAAGGGCCGAGCGCAGAAGTGGTCCTGCAACTTTATCCGCCTCCATC
CAGTCTATTAATTGTTGCCGGGAAGCTAGAGTAAGTAGTTCGCCAGTTAATAGTTTGCGCAACGTTGTTG
CCATTGCTACAGGCATCGTGGTGTCACGCTCGTCGTTTGGTATGGCTTCATTCAGCTCCGGTTCCCAACG
ATCAAGGCGAGTTACATGATCCCCCATGTTGTGCAAAAAAGCGGTTAGCTCCTTCGGTCCTCCGATCGTT
GTCAGAAGTAAGTTGGCCGCAGTGTTATCACTCATGGTTATGGCAGCACTGCATAATTCTCTTACTGTCA
TGCCATCCGTAAGATGCTTTTCTGTGACTGGTGAGTACTCAACCAAGTCATTCTGAGAATAGTGTATGCG
GCGACCGAGTTGCTCTTGCCCGGCGTCAATACGGGATAATACCGCGCCACATAGCAGAACTTTAAAAGTG
CTCATCATTGGAAAACGTTCTTCGGGGCGAAAACTCTCAAGGATCTTACCGCTGTTGAGATCCAGTTCGA
TGTAACCCACTCGTGCACCCAACTGATCTTCAGCATCTTTTACTTTCACCAGCGTTTCTGGGTGAGCAAA
AACAGGAAGGCAAAATGCCGCAAAAAAGGGAATAAGGGCGACACGGAAATGTTGAATACTCATACTCTTC
CTTTTCAATATTATTGAAGCATTTATCAGGGTTATTGTCTCATGAGCGGATACATATTTGAATGTATTTA
GAAAAATAAACAAATAGGGATTCCGCGCACATTTCCCCGAAAAGTGCCAC
